Addgene plasmid #144503: TFORF3027
Purpose: Lentiviral vector for overexpressing transcription factor ORFs with unique 24-bp barcodes. Barcodes facilitate identification of transcription factors in pooled screens.
Depositing lab: Feng Zhang. Depositing organization: Broad Institute. Publication: A transcription factor atlas of directed differentiation. Joung J, Ma S, Tay T, Geiger-Schuller KR, Kirchgatterer PC, Verdine VK, Guo B, Arias-Garcia MA, Allen WE, Singh A, Kuksenko O, Abudayyeh OO, Gootenberg JS, Fu Z, Macrae RK, Buenrostro JD, Regev A, Zhang F. Cell. 2023 Jan 5;186(1):209-229.e26. doi: 10.1016/j.cell.2022.11.026. PubMed 36608654.
Backbone
  Vector backbone: pLX_TRC317
  Backbone manufacturer: Broad Institute Genetic Perturbation Platform
  Backbone size w/o insert (bp): 8264
  Vector type: Mammalian Expression, Lentiviral
  Selectable markers: Puromycin
Growth in bacteria
  Bacterial resistance: Ampicillin, 100 μg/mL
  Growth temperature: 37°C
  Growth strain: NEB Stable
  Copy number: High Copy
Gene/Insert
  Gene/Insert name: SP6
  Species: H. sapiens (human)
  Insert size (bp): 1337
  Entrez Gene: SP6 (a.k.a. AI1K, EPFN, EPIPROFIN, KLF14)
  Promoter: EF1a
  Tag / fusion protein: V5 (C terminal on insert)
  Cloning method: Gateway Cloning
  Sequencing primers: 5′ GGGTGGAGACTGAAGTTAGGCCAG; 3′ CACATAGCGTAAAAGGAGCAACATAG
Resource information
  A portion of this plasmid was derived from a plasmid made by: Broad Institute Genetic Perturbation Platform
Terms and licenses: Academic/Nonprofit Terms; Industry Terms: Not Available to Industry
Depositor comments: NM_199262.2 Please test multiple small colonies in case of plasmid recombination. To make this collection available in a timely manner, a portion of this collection was not fully sequenced by Addgene. If an Addgene verified full plasmid sequence is not available, please contact us prior to placing an order to request the full sequence.
How to cite: TFORF3027 was a gift from Feng Zhang (Addgene plasmid # 144503 ; http://n2t.net/addgene:144503 ; RRID:Addgene_144503)
