[The description below was written by a language model from this plasmid's Addgene catalogue record and pLannotate feature annotations shown in this document.]
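Description:
TFORF3027 is a third-generation-style, self-inactivating lentiviral expression plasmid built on the pLX_TRC317 backbone and carrying the human transcription factor SP6 (also known as epiprofin or KLF14). It belongs to a barcoded transcription factor ORF collection intended for overexpression in mammalian cells. In bacteria it is maintained through a high-copy ColE1/pUC-type origin with ampicillin resistance (β-lactamase). An f1 origin and remnants of a lac/lacZα cloning region with T7 and T3 promoters are also present in the backbone. The depositor notes that the plasmid can recombine, which is common for LTR-containing vectors.

The viral cassette begins with an RSV promoter fused to a truncated HIV-1 5' LTR, which drives genomic RNA production in packaging cells. This is followed by the Ψ packaging signal with a gag fragment, the RRE for Rev-dependent nuclear export, and a cPPT/CTS element. An SV40 early promoter drives the puromycin N-acetyltransferase gene for selection of transduced cells. Downstream, the EF-1α promoter expresses the SP6 ORF, which was inserted by Gateway cloning and is flanked by attB1 and attB2 remnants. The ORF is joined to a C-terminal V5 epitope tag for detection. A WPRE enhances transcript expression, and the ΔU3 3' LTR renders the integrated provirus self-inactivating. An SV40 poly(A) signal and SV40 origin lie outside the LTRs.

According to the record, each construct in the collection carries a unique 24-bp barcode that identifies the transcription factor in pooled screens, such as directed differentiation studies. The barcode is not annotated in the feature table, so its position is not stated.
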