Features (pLannotate 1.2.2; 34 found; start..end, strand, type, name):
      5..231     +  promoter       RSV promoter: Rous sarcoma virus enhancer/promoter
    232..412     +  LTR            5' LTR (truncated): truncated 5' long terminal repeat (LTR) from HIV-1
    459..584     +  misc_feature   HIV-1 Ψ: packaging signal of human immunodeficiency virus type 1
    568..931     +  CDS            HIV-1 gag (fragment): gag protein from human immunodeficiency virus 1; gag
   1077..1310    +  misc_feature   RRE: The Rev response element (RRE) of HIV-1 allows for Rev-dependent mRNA export from the nucleus to the cytoplasm.
   1687..1713    +  CDS            Rev (fragment): human immunodeficiency virus 1 (HIV-1) Rev protein; rev; enhances nuclear export of unspliced and incompletely spliced viral mRNAs
   1720..1743    +  promoter       SV40 promoter (fragment): SV40 early promoter
   1744..1815    +  promoter       SV40 promoter (fragment): SV40 enhancer and early promoter
   1839..1974    +  rep_origin     SV40 ori: SV40 origin of replication
   2020..2616    +  CDS            PuroR (fragment): puromycin N-acetyltransferase; pac from Streptomyces; confers resistance to puromycin
   2665..2782    +  misc_feature   cPPT/CTS: central polypurine tract and central termination sequence of HIV-1
   2847..2913    +  CDS            small t antigen (fragment): SV40 (simian virus 40) small t antigen
   2920..4098    +  promoter       EF-1α promoter: strong constitutive promoter for human elongation factor EF-1α
   4119..4136    +  protein_bind   attB1 (fragment): mutant version of attB; core recombination site for the Gateway® BP reaction BP Clonase™
   4145..5272    +  CDS            SP6: SP6_HUMAN - Also known as KLF14. Experimental evidence at protein level: Swiss-Prot protein existence level 1. Promotes cell proliferation. From Homo sapiens (Human).
   5280..5297    -  protein_bind   attB2 (fragment): mutant version of attB; core recombination site for the Gateway® BP reaction BP Clonase™
   5306..5347    +  CDS            V5 tag: epitope tag from simian virus 5
   5363..5416    +  promoter       U6 promoter (fragment): RNA polymerase III promoter for human U6 snRNA
   5458..6046    +  misc_feature   WPRE: woodchuck hepatitis virus posttranscriptional regulatory element
   6097..6116    +  misc_feature   cPPT/CTS (fragment): central polypurine tract and central termination sequence of HIV-1
   6118..6351    +  LTR            3' LTR (ΔU3): self-inactivating 3' long terminal repeat (LTR) from HIV-1
   6429..6550    +  polyA_signal   SV40 poly(A) signal: SV40 polyadenylation signal
   6590..6725    +  rep_origin     SV40 ori: SV40 origin of replication
   6746..6764    -  promoter       T7 promoter: promoter for bacteriophage T7 RNA polymerase
   6772..6927    +  CDS            lacZα (fragment): LacZα fragment of β-galactosidase; lacZ fragment
   6932..7360    +  rep_origin     f1 ori (sequence partly withheld): f1 bacteriophage origin of replication; arrow indicates direction of (+) strand synthesis
   7413..7517    +  promoter       AmpR promoter: bla
   7518..8378    +  CDS            AmpR: β-lactamase; bla; confers resistance to ampicillin, carbenicillin, and related antibiotics
   8549..9137    +  rep_origin     ori: high-copy-number ColE1/pMB1/pBR322/pUC origin of replication
   9320..9412    +  CDS            lacI (fragment): lac repressor; lacI; The lac repressor binds to the lac operator to inhibit transcription in E. coli. This inhibition can be relieved by adding lactose or isopropyl-β-D-thiogalactopyranoside (IPTG).
   9425..9446    +  protein_bind   CAP binding site: CAP binding activates transcription in the presence of cAMP. E. coli catabolite activator protein
   9461..9491    +  promoter       lac promoter: promoter for the E. coli lac operon
   9499..9515    +  protein_bind   lac operator: The lac repressor binds to the lac operator to inhibit transcription in E. coli. This inhibition can be relieved by adding lactose or isopropyl-β-D-thiogalactopyranoside (IPTG). lac repressor encoded by lacI
   9560..9578    +  promoter       T3 promoter: promoter for bacteriophage T3 RNA polymerase
>Addgene plasmid #144503 | TFORF3027 | addgene full sequence | sequence record 404220 | Addgene NGS Result
TTAATGTAGTCTTATGCAATACTCTTGTAGTCTTGCAACATGGTAACGATGAGTTAGCAACATGCCTTAC
AAGGAGAGAAAAAGCACCGTGCATGCCGATTGGTGGAAGTAAGGTGGTACGATCGTGCCTTATTAGGAAG
GCAACAGACGGGTCTGACATGGATTGGACGAACCACTGAATTGCCGCATTGCAGAGATATTGTATTTAAG
TGCCTAGCTCGATACATAAACGGGTCTCTCTGGTTAGACCAGATCTGAGCCTGGGAGCTCTCTGGCTAAC
TAGGGAACCCACTGCTTAAGCCTCAATAAAGCTTGCCTTGAGTGCTTCAAGTAGTGTGTGCCCGTCTGTT
GTGTGACTCTGGTAACTAGAGATCCCTCAGACCCTTTTAGTCAGTGTGGAAAATCTCTAGCAGTGGCGCC
CGAACAGGGACTTGAAAGCGAAAGGGAAACCAGAGGAGCTCTCTCGACGCAGGACTCGGCTTGCTGAAGC
GCGCACGGCAAGAGGCGAGGGGCGGCGACTGGTGAGTACGCCAAAAATTTTGACTAGCGGAGGCTAGAAG
GAGAGAGATGGGTGCGAGAGCGTCAGTATTAAGCGGGGGAGAATTAGATCGCGATGGGAAAAAATTCGGT
TAAGGCCAGGGGGAAAGAAAAAATATAAATTAAAACATATAGTATGGGCAAGCAGGGAGCTAGAACGATT
CGCAGTTAATCCTGGCCTGTTAGAAACATCAGAAGGCTGTAGACAAATACTGGGACAGCTACAACCATCC
CTTCAGACAGGATCAGAAGAACTTAGATCATTATATAATACAGTAGCAACCCTCTATTGTGTGCATCAAA
GGATAGAGATAAAAGACACCAAGGAAGCTTTAGACAAGATAGAGGAAGAGCAAAACAAAAGTAAGACCAC
CGCACAGCAAGCGGCCGCTGATCTTCAGACCTGGAGGAGGAGATATGAGGGACAATTGGAGAAGTGAATT
ATATAAATATAAAGTAGTAAAAATTGAACCATTAGGAGTAGCACCCACCAAGGCAAAGAGAAGAGTGGTG
CAGAGAGAAAAAAGAGCAGTGGGAATAGGAGCTTTGTTCCTTGGGTTCTTGGGAGCAGCAGGAAGCACTA
TGGGCGCAGCGTCAATGACGCTGACGGTACAGGCCAGACAATTATTGTCTGGTATAGTGCAGCAGCAGAA
CAATTTGCTGAGGGCTATTGAGGCGCAACAGCATCTGTTGCAACTCACAGTCTGGGGCATCAAGCAGCTC
CAGGCAAGAATCCTGGCTGTGGAAAGATACCTAAAGGATCAACAGCTCCTGGGGATTTGGGGTTGCTCTG
GAAAACTCATTTGCACCACTGCTGTGCCTTGGAATGCTAGTTGGAGTAATAAATCTCTGGAACAGATTTG
GAATCACACGACCTGGATGGAGTGGGACAGAGAAATTAACAATTACACAAGCTTAATACACTCCTTAATT
GAAGAATCGCAAAACCAGCAAGAAAAGAATGAACAAGAATTATTGGAATTAGATAAATGGGCAAGTTTGT
GGAATTGGTTTAACATAACAAATTGGCTGTGGTATATAAAATTATTCATAATGATAGTAGGAGGCTTGGT
AGGTTTAAGAATAGTTTTTGCTGTACTTTCTATAGTGAATAGAGTTAGGCAGGGATATTCACCATTATCG
TTTCAGACCCACCTCCCAACCCCGAGGGGACCCATGCATTGCATCTCAATTAGTCAGCAACCAGGTGTGG
AAAGTCCCCAGGCTCCCCAGCAGGCAGAAGTATGCAAAGCATGCGTCTCAATTAGTCAGCAACCATAGTC
CCGCCCCTAACTCCGCCCATCCCGCCCCTAACTCCGCCCAGTTCCGCCCATTCTCCGCCCCATGGCTGAC
TAATTTTTTTTATTTATGCAGAGGCCGAGGCCGCCTCGGCCTCTGAGCTATTCCAGAAGTAGTGAGGAGG
CTTTTTTGGAGGCCTAGGCTTTTGCAAAAAGCTTTCTAGAGGTACCACCGGAGCTTACCATGACCGAGTA
CAAGCCCACGGTGCGCCTCGCCACCCGCGACGACGTCCCCAGGGCCGTACGCACCCTCGCCGCCGCGTTC
GCCGACTACCCCGCCACGCGCCACACCGTCGATCCGGACCGCCACATCGAGCGGGTCACCGAGCTGCAAG
AACTCTTCCTCACGCGCGTCGGGCTCGACATCGGCAAGGTGTGGGTCGCGGACGACGGCGCCGCCGTGGC
GGTCTGGACCACGCCGGAGAGCGTCGAAGCGGGGGCGGTGTTCGCCGAGATCGGCCCGCGCATGGCCGAG
TTGAGCGGTTCCCGGCTGGCCGCGCAGCAACAGATGGAAGGCCTCCTGGCGCCGCACCGGCCCAAGGAGC
CCGCGTGGTTCCTGGCCACCGTCGGCGTCTCGCCCGACCACCAGGGCAAGGGTCTGGGCAGCGCCGTCGT
GCTCCCCGGAGTGGAGGCGGCCGAGCGCGCCGGGGTGCCCGCCTTCCTGGAGACCTCCGCGCCCCGCAAC
CTCCCCTTCTACGAGCGGCTCGGCTTCACCGTCACCGCCGACGTCGAGGTGCCCGAAGGACCGCGCACCT
GGTGCATGACCCGCAAGCCCGGTGCCAGTTAACGAATTCTAGATCTTGAGACAAATGGCAGTATTCATCC
ACAATTTTAAAAGAAAAGGGGGGATTGGGGGGTACAGTGCAGGGGAAAGAATAGTAGACATAATAGCAAC
AGACATACAAACTAAAGAATTACAAAAACAAATTACAAAAATTCAAAATTTTCGGGTTTATTACAGGGAC
AGCAGAGATCCACTTTGGCGCCGGCTCGAGGCCTGCAGGTGCAAAGATGGATAAAGTTTTAAACAGAGAG
GAATCTTTGCAGCTAATGGACCTTCTAGGTCTTGAAAGGAGTGGGAATTGGCTCCGGTGCCCGTCAGTGG
GCAGAGCGCACATCGCCCACAGTCCCCGAGAAGTTGGGGGGAGGGGTCGGCAATTGAACCGGTGCCTAGA
GAAGGTGGCGCGGGGTAAACTGGGAAAGTGATGTCGTGTACTGGCTCCGCCTTTTTCCCGAGGGTGGGGG
AGAACCGTATATAAGTGCAGTAGTCGCCGTGAACGTTCTTTTTCGCAACGGGTTTGCCGCCAGAACACAG
GTAAGTGCCGTGTGTGGTTCCCGCGGGCCTGGCCTCTTTACGGGTTATGGCCCTTGCGTGCCTTGAATTA
CTTCCACCTGGCTGCAGTACGTGATTCTTGATCCCGAGCTTCGGGTTGGAAGTGGGTGGGAGAGTTCGAG
GCCTTGCGCTTAAGGAGCCCCTTCGCCTCGTGCTTGAGTTGAGGCCTGGCCTGGGCGCTGGGGCCGCCGC
GTGCGAATCTGGTGGCACCTTCGCGCCTGTCTCGCTGCTTTCGATAAGTCTCTAGCCATTTAAAATTTTT
GATGACCTGCTGCGACGCTTTTTTTCTGGCAAGATAGTCTTGTAAATGCGGGCCAAGATCTGCACACTGG
TATTTCGGTTTTTGGGGCCGCGGGCGGCGACGGGGCCCGTGCGTCCCAGCGCACATGTTCGGCGAGGCGG
GGCCTGCGAGCGCGGCCACCGAGAATCGGACGGGGGTAGTCTCAAGCTGGCCGGCCTGCTCTGGTGCCTG
GCCTCGCGCCGCCGTGTATCGCCCCGCCCTGGGCGGCAAGGCTGGCCCGGTCGGCACCAGTTGCGTGAGC
GGAAAGATGGCCGCTTCCCGGCCCTGCTGCAGGGAGCTCAAAATGGAGGACGCGGCGCTCGGGAGAGCGG
GCGGGTGAGTCACCCACACAAAGGAAAAGGGCCTTTCCGTCCTCAGCCGTCGCTTCATGTGACTCCACGG
AGTACCGGGCGCCGTCCAGGCACCTCGATTAGTTCTCGAGCTTTTGGAGTACGTCGTCTTTAGGTTGGGG
GGAGGGGTTTTATGCGATGGAGTTTCCCCACACTGAGTGGGTGGAGACTGAAGTTAGGCCAGCTTGGCAC
TTGATGTAATTCTCCTTGGAATTTGCCCTTTTTGAGTTTGGATCTTGGTTCATTCTCAAGCCTCAGACAG
TGGTTCAAAGTTTTTTTCTTCCATTTCAGGTGTCGTGAGGCTAGCATCGATTGATCAACAAGTTTGTACA
AAAAAGTTGGCACCATGCTAACCGCTGTCTGCGGCTCTCTGGGCAGCCAGCACACGGAAGCGCCGCACGC
CTCCCCGCCGCGCCTCGACCTGCAGCCTCTCCAAACTTACCAGGGCCACACGAGCCCTGAGGCCGGGGAC
TACCCCTCCCCGCTGCAGCCTGGAGAGCTGCAGAGCCTCCCGCTGGGCCCGGAGGTGGACTTCTCGCAGG
GCTATGAGCTGCCAGGGGCCTCCTCGCGGGTAACCTGCGAGGACCTGGAAAGCGACAGTCCCTTGGCCCC
GGGCCCCTTTTCCAAGCTCCTGCAGCCGGACATGTCACACCATTATGAATCGTGGTTCAGGCCGACTCAC
CCAGGCGCGGAGGATGGCTCGTGGTGGGACCTTCATCCGGGCACCAGCTGGATGGACCTCCCCCACACTC
AGGGCGCGCTGACCTCACCTGGCCACCCGGGGGCGCTTCAGGCGGGCTTGGGGGGCTACGTCGGAGACCA
CCAGCTTTGTGCCCCGCCACCCCACCCGCATGCGCACCACCTCCTTCCAGCTGCCGGAGGGCAGCATCTC
CTAGGGCCGCCCGACGGGGCTAAGGCCTTGGAAGTAGCCGCCCCGGAGTCTCAAGGGCTGGATTCCAGCC
TGGACGGGGCGGCGCGTCCCAAAGGCTCCCGGCGGTCGGTGCCCCGCAGCTCAGGCCAGACCGTCTGTCG
CTGCCCCAACTGTCTGGAGGCGGAGCGACTGGGGGCTCCATGTGGGCCCGATGGGGGCAAGAAGAAGCAT
TTGCACAACTGCCACATCCCGGGCTGCGGGAAAGCCTACGCCAAGACGTCGCACCTGAAGGCGCACCTGC
GCTGGCACAGCGGCGACCGTCCCTTCGTGTGCAACTGGCTCTTCTGCGGCAAGCGCTTCACGCGCTCGGA
CGAGCTGCAGCGCCACCTCCAGACCCACACCGGCACCAAGAAGTTCCCCTGTGCAGTCTGCAGCCGCGTC
TTCATGCGCAGCGACCACCTGGCCAAGCACATGAAAACCCACGAGGGCGCCAAGGAGGAGGCGGCTGGGG
CGGCCTCGGGAGAGGGCAAGGCCGGCGGCGCAGTGGAGCCCCCCGGGGGCAAAGGCAAACGCGAGGCCGA
GGGCAGCGTGGCTCCCTCCAACTTGCCAACTTTCTTGTACAAAGTGGTTGATATCGGTAAGCCTATCCCT
AACCCTCTCCTCGGTCTCGATTCTACGTAGTAATGAACTAGTCCGTAACTTGAAAGTATTTCGATTTCTT
GGCTTTATATATCTTGTGGAAAGGACGATAGGGTTTGACCTTCGTCGAGAGGACGCGTTAAGTCGACAAT
CAACCTCTGGATTACAAAATTTGTGAAAGATTGACTGGTATTCTTAACTATGTTGCTCCTTTTACGCTAT
GTGGATACGCTGCTTTAATGCCTTTGTATCATGCTATTGCTTCCCGTATGGCTTTCATTTTCTCCTCCTT
GTATAAATCCTGGTTGCTGTCTCTTTATGAGGAGTTGTGGCCCGTTGTCAGGCAACGTGGCGTGGTGTGC
ACTGTGTTTGCTGACGCAACCCCCACTGGTTGGGGCATTGCCACCACCTGTCAGCTCCTTTCCGGGACTT
TCGCTTTCCCCCTCCCTATTGCCACGGCGGAACTCATCGCCGCCTGCCTTGCCCGCTGCTGGACAGGGGC
TCGGCTGTTGGGCACTGACAATTCCGTGGTGTTGTCGGGGAAATCATCGTCCTTTCCTTGGCTGCTCGCC
TGTGTTGCCACCTGGATTCTGCGCGGGACGTCCTTCTGCTACGTCCCTTCGGCCCTCAATCCAGCGGACC
TTCCTTCCCGCGGCCTGCTGCCGGCTCTGCGGCCTCTTCCGCGTCTTCGCCTTCGCCCTCAGACGAGTCG
GATCTCCCTTTGGGCCGCCTCCCCGCGTCGACTTTAAGACCAATGACTTACAAGGCAGCTGTAGATCTTA
GCCACTTTTTAAAAGAAAAGGGGGGACTGGAAGGGCTAATTCACTCCCAACGAAGACAAGATCTGCTTTT
TGCTTGTACTGGGTCTCTCTGGTTAGACCAGATCTGAGCCTGGGAGCTCTCTGGCTAACTAGGGAACCCA
CTGCTTAAGCCTCAATAAAGCTTGCCTTGAGTGCTTCAAGTAGTGTGTGCCCGTCTGTTGTGTGACTCTG
GTAACTAGAGATCCCTCAGACCCTTTTAGTCAGTGTGGAAAATCTCTAGCAGTACGTATAGTAGTTCATG
TCATCTTATTATTCAGTATTTATAACTTGCAAAGAAATGAATATCAGAGAGTGAGAGGAACTTGTTTATT
GCAGCTTATAATGGTTACAAATAAAGCAATAGCATCACAAATTTCACAAATAAAGCATTTTTTTCACTGC
ATTCTAGTTGTGGTTTGTCCAAACTCATCAATGTATCTTATCATGTCTGGCTCTAGCTATCCCGCCCCTA
ACTCCGCCCATCCCGCCCCTAACTCCGCCCAGTTCCGCCCATTCTCCGCCCCATGGCTGACTAATTTTTT
TTATTTATGCAGAGGCCGAGGCCGCCTCGGCCTCTGAGCTATTCCAGAAGTAGTGAGGAGGCTTTTTTGG
AGGCCTAGGGACGTACCCAATTCGCCCTATAGTGAGTCGTATTACGCGCGCTCACTGGCCGTCGTTTTAC
AACGTCGTGACTGGGAAAACCCTGGCGTTACCCAACTTAATCGCCTTGCAGCACATCCCCCTTTCGCCAG
CTGGCGTAATAGCGAAGAGGCCCGCACCGATCGCCCTTCCCAACAGTTGCGCAGCCTGAATGGCGAATGG
G
[124 nt withheld, positions 6932-7055]
C
[91 nt withheld, positions 7057-7147]
A
[49 nt withheld, positions 7149-7197]
CCTTTGACGTTGGAGTCCACGTTCTTT
[37 nt withheld, positions 7225-7261]
ACCCTATCTCGGTCTATTCTTTTGATTTATAAGGGATTTTGCCGATTTCGGCCTATTGGTTAAAAAATGA
GCTGATTTAACAAAAATTTAACGCGAATTTTAACAAAATATTAACGCTTACAATTTAGGTGGCACTTTTC
GGGGAAATGTGCGCGGAACCCCTATTTGTTTATTTTTCTAAATACATTCAAATATGTATCCGCTCATGAG
ACAATAACCCTGATAAATGCTTCAATAATATTGAAAAAGGAAGAGTATGAGTATTCAACATTTCCGTGTC
GCCCTTATTCCCTTTTTTGCGGCATTTTGCCTTCCTGTTTTTGCTCACCCAGAAACGCTGGTGAAAGTAA
AAGATGCTGAAGATCAGTTGGGTGCACGAGTGGGTTACATCGAACTGGATCTCAACAGCGGTAAGATCCT
TGAGAGTTTTCGCCCCGAAGAACGTTTTCCAATGATGAGCACTTTTAAAGTTCTGCTATGTGGCGCGGTA
TTATCCCGTATTGACGCCGGGCAAGAGCAACTCGGTCGCCGCATACACTATTCTCAGAATGACTTGGTTG
AGTACTCACCAGTCACAGAAAAGCATCTTACGGATGGCATGACAGTAAGAGAATTATGCAGTGCTGCCAT
AACCATGAGTGATAACACTGCGGCCAACTTACTTCTGACAACGATCGGAGGACCGAAGGAGCTAACCGCT
TTTTTGCACAACATGGGGGATCATGTAACTCGCCTTGATCGTTGGGAACCGGAGCTGAATGAAGCCATAC
CAAACGACGAGCGTGACACCACGATGCCTGTAGCAATGGCAACAACGTTGCGCAAACTATTAACTGGCGA
ACTACTTACTCTAGCTTCCCGGCAACAATTAATAGACTGGATGGAGGCGGATAAAGTTGCAGGACCACTT
CTGCGCTCGGCCCTTCCGGCTGGCTGGTTTATTGCTGATAAATCTGGAGCCGGTGAGCGTGGGTCTCGCG
GTATCATTGCAGCACTGGGGCCAGATGGTAAGCCCTCCCGTATCGTAGTTATCTACACGACGGGGAGTCA
GGCAACTATGGATGAACGAAATAGACAGATCGCTGAGATAGGTGCCTCACTGATTAAGCATTGGTAACTG
TCAGACCAAGTTTACTCATATATACTTTAGATTGATTTAAAACTTCATTTTTAATTTAAAAGGATCTAGG
TGAAGATCCTTTTTGATAATCTCATGACCAAAATCCCTTAACGTGAGTTTTCGTTCCACTGAGCGTCAGA
CCCCGTAGAAAAGATCAAAGGATCTTCTTGAGATCCTTTTTTTCTGCGCGTAATCTGCTGCTTGCAAACA
AAAAAACCACCGCTACCAGCGGTGGTTTGTTTGCCGGATCAAGAGCTACCAACTCTTTTTCCGAAGGTAA
CTGGCTTCAGCAGAGCGCAGATACCAAATACTGTTCTTCTAGTGTAGCCGTAGTTAGGCCACCACTTCAA
GAACTCTGTAGCACCGCCTACATACCTCGCTCTGCTAATCCTGTTACCAGTGGCTGCTGCCAGTGGCGAT
AAGTCGTGTCTTACCGGGTTGGACTCAAGACGATAGTTACCGGATAAGGCGCAGCGGTCGGGCTGAACGG
GGGGTTCGTGCACACAGCCCAGCTTGGAGCGAACGACCTACACCGAACTGAGATACCTACAGCGTGAGCT
ATGAGAAAGCGCCACGCTTCCCGAAGGGAGAAAGGCGGACAGGTATCCGGTAAGCGGCAGGGTCGGAACA
GGAGAGCGCACGAGGGAGCTTCCAGGGGGAAACGCCTGGTATCTTTATAGTCCTGTCGGGTTTCGCCACC
TCTGACTTGAGCGTCGATTTTTGTGATGCTCGTCAGGGGGGCGGAGCCTATGGAAAAACGCCAGCAACGC
GGCCTTTTTACGGTTCCTGGCCTTTTGCTGGCCTTTTGCTCACATGTTCTTTCCTGCGTTATCCCCTGAT
TCTGTGGATAACCGTATTACCGCCTTTGAGTGAGCTGATACCGCTCGCCGCAGCCGAACGACCGAGCGCA
GCGAGTCAGTGAGCGAGGAAGCGGAAGAGCGCCCAATACGCAAACCGCCTCTCCCCGCGCGTTGGCCGAT
TCATTAATGCAGCTGGCACGACAGGTTTCCCGACTGGAAAGCGGGCAGTGAGCGCAACGCAATTAATGTG
AGTTAGCTCACTCATTAGGCACCCCAGGCTTTACACTTTATGCTTCCGGCTCGTATGTTGTGTGGAATTG
TGAGCGGATAACAATTTCACACAGGAAACAGCTATGACCATGATTACGCCAAGCGCGCAATTAACCCTCA
CTAAAGGGAACAAAAGCTGGAGCTGCAAGC
