>Addgene plasmid #144503 | TFORF3027 | depositor partial sequence | sequence record 285624 | Insert
ATCGATTGATCAACAAGTTTGTACAAAAAAGTTGGCACCATGCTAACCGCTGTCTGCGGCTCTCTGGGCA
GCCAGCACACGGAAGCGCCGCACGCCTCCCCGCCGCGCCTCGACCTGCAGCCTCTCCAAACTTACCAGGG
CCACACGAGCCCTGAGGCCGGGGACTACCCCTCCCCGCTGCAGCCTGGAGAGCTGCAGAGCCTCCCGCTG
GGCCCGGAGGTGGACTTCTCGCAGGGCTATGAGCTGCCAGGGGCCTCCTCGCGGGTAACCTGCGAGGACC
TGGAAAGCGACAGTCCCTTGGCCCCGGGCCCCTTTTCCAAGCTCCTGCAGCCGGACATGTCACACCATTA
TGAATCGTGGTTCAGGCCGACTCACCCAGGCGCGGAGGATGGCTCGTGGTGGGACCTTCATCCGGGCACC
AGCTGGATGGACCTCCCCCACACTCAGGGCGCGCTGACCTCACCTGGCCACCCGGGGGCGCTTCAGGCGG
GCTTGGGGGGCTACGTCGGAGACCACCAGCTTTGTGCCCCGCCACCCCACCCGCATGCGCACCACCTCCT
TCCAGCTGCCGGAGGGCAGCATCTCCTAGGGCCGCCCGACGGGGCTAAGGCCTTGGAAGTAGCCGCCCCG
GAGTCTCAAGGGCTGGATTCCAGCCTGGACGGGGCGGCGCGTCCCAAAGGCTCCCGGCGGTCGGTGCCCC
GCAGCTCAGGCCAGACCGTCTGTCGCTGCCCCAACTGTCTGGAGGCGGAGCGACTGGGGGCTCCATGTGG
GCCCGATGGGGGCAAGAAGAAGCATTTGCACAACTGCCACATCCCGGGCTGCGGGAAAGCCTACGCCAAG
ACGTCGCACCTGAAGGCGCACCTGCGCTGGCACAGCGGCGACCGTCCCTTCGTGTGCAACTGGCTCTTCT
GCGGCAAGCGCTTCACGCGCTCGGACGAGCTGCAGCGCCACCTCCAGACCCACACCGGCACCAAGAAGTT
CCCCTGTGCAGTCTGCAGCCGCGTCTTCATGCGCAGCGACCACCTGGCCAAGCACATGAAAACCCACGAG
GGCGCCAAGGAGGAGGCGGCTGGGGCGGCCTCGGGAGAGGGCAAGGCCGGCGGCGCAGTGGAGCCCCCCG
GGGGCAAAGGCAAACGCGAGGCCGAGGGCAGCGTGGCTCCCTCCAACTTGCCAACTTTCTTGTACAAAGT
GGTTGATATCGGTAAGCCTATCCCTAACCCTCTCCTCGGTCTCGATTCTACGTAGTAATGAACTAGTCCG
TAACTTGAAAGTATTTCGATTTCTTGGCTTTATATATCTTGTGGAAAGGACGATAGGGTTTGACCTTCGT
CGAGAGG
