>Addgene plasmid #144503 | TFORF3027 | depositor partial sequence | sequence record 285625 | Barcode
TAGGGTTTGACCTTCGTCGAGAGG
